>Addgene plasmid #52126 | pcdna3 T7 Jip1b(282-707) | depositor partial sequence | sequence record 81280 | T7-Sp6
GGTTATGGCTAGCATGACTGGTGGACAGCAAATGGGTGGATCTGGAGGAGTGCAGAGGCCCCCAGACCCT
GCAGAACCCACCTCCACCTTCATGCCACCCACGGAGAGCCGGATGTCAGTTAGCTCGGATCCAGACCCTG
CCGCTTACTCTGTAACTGCGGGGCGGCCACACCCCTCCATCAGTGAAGAGGATGAGGGCTTCGACTGCCT
GTCATCCCCAGAGCGAGCTGAGCCACCAGGTGGAGGGTGGCGGGGAAGCCTCGGGGAGCCACCACCGCCT
CCACGGGCCTCACTGAGCTCGGACACCAGCGCACTGTCCTACGACTCGGTCAAGTACACACTGGTGGTGG
ATGAACATGCCCAGCTTGAGTTGGTGAGCCTGCGGCCGTGCTTTGGAGATTACAGTGACGAAAGCGACTC
TGCCACTGTCTATGACAACTGTGCCTCTGCCTCCTCGCCCTACGAGTCAGCCATTGGTGAGGAGTATGAG
GAGGCCCCTCAGCCCCGGCCTCCCACCTGCCTCTCAGAGGACTCCACCCCGGATGAGCCTGATGTCCACT
TCTCTAAGAAGTTTCTGAATGTCTTCATGAGTGGCCGCTCTCGTTCCTCCAGTGCTGAGTCCTTTGGGCT
GTTCTCCTGCGTCATCAATGGGGAGGAGCATGAGCAAACCCATCGGGCTATATTCAGGTTTGTGCCTCGG
CATGAAGATGAACTTGAGCTGGAAGTGGATGACCCCCTGCTGGTGGAGCTGCAGGCAGAAGACTATTGGT
ATGAGGCCTATAACATGCGCACCGGAGCCCGCGGGGTCTTCCCTGCCTACTATGCCATTGAGGTCACCAA
GGAGCCTGAGCACATGGCAGCCCTTGCCAAAAACAGCGACTGGATTGACCAGTTCCGGGTGAAGTTCCTG
GGGTCTGTCCAGGTTCCTTATCACAAGGGCAATGATGTCCTCTGTGCTGCTATGCAAAAGATCGCCACCA
CCCGCCGGCTCACCGTGCACTTTAACCCGCCCTCCAGCTGTGTCCTTGAGATCAGTGTCAGGGGTGTCAA
GATAGGCGTCAAAGCTGATGATGCTCTGGAGGCCAAGGGAAATAAATGTAGCCACTTCTTCCAGCTAAAG
AACATCTCTTTCTGTGGATACCATCCAAAGAATAACAAGTACTTTGGGTTTATCACTAAGCACCCTGCTG
ACCACCGGTTTGCCTGCCATGTCTTTGTGTCTGAAGATTCCACCAAAGCCCTGGCGGAGTCTGTGGGGCG
TGCATTTCAGCAGTTCTACAAGCAGTTTGTGGAGTATACCTGTCCTACAGAAGATA
