>Addgene plasmid #52126 | pcdna3 T7 Jip1b(282-707) | addgene partial sequence | sequence record 82975 | BGH-rev 5'-TAGAAGGCACAGTCGAGG-3'
TATAGAATAGGGCCCTCTAGATGCATGCTCGAGCGGCCGCCTACTCCAAGTAGATATCTTCTGTAGGACA
GGTATACTCCACAAACTGCTTGTAGAACTGCTGAAATGCACGCCCCACAGACTCCGCCAGGGCTTTGGTG
GAATCTTCAGACACAAAGACATGGCAGGCAAACCGGTGGTCAGCAGGGTGCTTAGTGATAAACCCAAAGT
ACTTGTTATTCTTTGGATGGTATCCACAGAAAGAGATGTTCTTTAGCTGGAAGAAGTGGCTACATTTATT
TCCCTTGGCCTCCAGAGCATCATCAGCTTTGACGCCTATCTTGACACCCCTGACACTGATCTCAAGGACA
CAGCTGGAGGGCGGGTTAAAGTGCACGGTGAGCCGGCGGGTGGTGGCGATCTTTTGCATAGCAGCACAGA
GGACATCATTGCCCTTGTGATAAGGAACCTGGACAGACCCCAGGAACTTCACCCGGAACTGGTCAATCCA
GTCGCTGTTTTTGGCAAGGGCTGCCATGTGCTCAGGCTCCTTGGTGACCTCAATGGCATAGTAGGCAGGG
AAGACCCCGCGGGCTCCGGTGCGCATGTTATAGGCCTCATACCAATAGTCTTCTGCCTGCAGCTCCACCA
GCAGGGGGTCATCCACTTCCAGCTCAAGTTCATCTTCATGCCGAGGCACAAACCTGAATATAGCCCGATG
GGTTTGCTCATGCTCCTCCCCATTGATGACGCAGGAGAACAGCCCAAAGGACTCAGCACTGGAGGAACGA
GAGCGGCCACTCATGAAGACATTCAGAAACTTCTTAGAGAAGTGGACATCAGGCTCATCCGGGGTGGAGT
CCTCTGAGAGGCAGGTGGGAGGCCGG
