>Addgene plasmid #52126 | pcdna3 T7 Jip1b(282-707) | addgene partial sequence | sequence record 82977 | CMV-F 5'-CGCAAATGGGCGGTAGGCGTG-3'
GCAGAGCTCTCTGGCTACTAGAGAACCCACTGCTTACTGGCTTATCGAAATTAATACGACTCACTATAGG
GAGACCCAAGCTTATGGCTAGCATGACTGGTGGACAGCAAATGGGTGGATCTGGAGGAGTGCAGAGGCCC
CCAGACCCTGCAGAACCCACCTCCACCTTCATGCCACCCACGGAGAGCCGGATGTCAGTTAGCTCGGATC
CAGACCCTGCCGCTTACTCTGTAACTGCGGGGCGGCCACACCCCTCCATCAGTGAAGAGGATGAGGGCTT
CGACTGCCTGTCATCCCCAGAGCGAGCTGAGCCACCAGGTGGAGGGTGGCGGGGAAGCCTCGGGGAGCCA
CCACCGCCTCCACGGGCCTCACTGAGCTCGGACACCAGCGCACTGTCCTACGACTCGGTCAAGTACACAC
TGGTGGTGGATGAACATGCCCAGCTTGAGTTGGTGAGCCTGCGGCCGTGCTTTGGAGATTACAGTGACGA
AAGCGACTCTGCCACTGTCTATGACAACTGTGCCTCTGCCTCCTCGCCCTACGAGTCAGCCATTGGTGAG
GAGTATGAGGAGGCCCCTCAGCCCCGGCCTCCCACCTGCCTCTCAGAGGACTCCACCCCGGATGAGCCTG
ATGTCCACTTCTCTAAGAAGTTTCTGAATGTCTTCATGAGTGGCCGCTCTCGTTCCTCCAGTGCTGAGTC
CTTTGGGCTGTTCTCCTGCGTCATCAATGGGGAGGAGCATGAGCAAACCCATCGGGCTATATTCAGGTTT
GTGCCTCGGCATGAAGATGAACTTGAGCTGGAAGTGGATGACCCCC
