[The description below was written by a language model from this plasmid's Addgene catalogue record.]
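Description:
pcdna3 T7 Jip1b(282-707) is a mammalian expression plasmid built on the Invitrogen pcDNA3 backbone (about 5.4 kb without insert). It is maintained in E. coli as a high-copy plasmid under ampicillin selection. No feature table accompanies the record, so regulatory elements are not individually listed. The standard pcDNA3 vector drives inserts from the CMV immediate-early promoter with a downstream polyadenylation signal and carries a neomycin resistance cassette for selecting stable mammalian lines, and these parts would be expected here. The use of T7 and SP6 sequencing primers is consistent with the phage promoters that flank the pcDNA3 polylinker.

The insert is a roughly 1.4 kb fragment of mouse JNK interacting protein-1b (JIP-1b, gene Mapk8ip1), cloned between HindIII and NotI sites that both remain intact. It encodes residues 282–707, so the N-terminal 281 amino acids are deleted. The protein carries an N-terminal T7 epitope tag, recorded as being supplied by the backbone, which allows the fragment to be detected or immunoprecipitated with anti-T7 antibodies.

JIP-1 is described in the record as a mammalian scaffold protein that mediates activation of a MAP kinase signalling pathway. A truncation like this one is typically used alongside the full-length protein and other deletion mutants in transfected cells. Such comparisons map which regions of the scaffold bind particular pathway components and show how loss of the N-terminal portion affects complex assembly and signalling. The record does not state which specific interactions this fragment retains or loses.
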