Addgene plasmid #52126: pcdna3 T7 Jip1b(282-707)
Purpose: a mammalian scaffold protein that mediates the activation of a MAP kinase signaling pathway.
Depositing lab: Roger Davis. Depositing organization: University of Massachusetts, Worcester. Publication: A mammalian scaffold complex that selectively mediates MAP kinase activation. Whitmarsh AJ, Cavanagh J, Tournier C, Yasuda J, Davis RJ. Science. 1998 Sep 11;281(5383):1671-4. 10.1126/science.281.5383.1671 PubMed 9733513.
Backbone
  Vector backbone: pcDNA3
  Backbone manufacturer: invitrogen
  Backbone size w/o insert (bp): 5446
  Vector type: Mammalian Expression
Growth in bacteria
  Bacterial resistance: Ampicillin, 100 μg/mL
  Growth temperature: 37°C
  Growth strain: DH5alpha
  Copy number: High Copy
Gene/Insert
  Gene/Insert name: JNK interacting protein-1b (JIP-1b)(282-707))
  Species: M. musculus (mouse)
  Insert size (bp): 1370
  Mutation: deleted amino acid 1-281
  GenBank ID: AF054611.1
  Entrez Gene: Mapk8ip1 (a.k.a. IB1, JIP-1, Jip1, Prkm8ip, Skip, mjip-2a)
  Tag / fusion protein: T7 (N terminal on backbone)
  Cloning method: Restriction Enzyme; 5′ cloning site Hind III (not destroyed); 3′ cloning site Not1 (not destroyed)
  Sequencing primers: 5′ T7; 3′ Sp6
Terms and licenses: Academic/Nonprofit Terms; Industry Terms: Not Available to Industry
How to cite: pcdna3 T7 Jip1b(282-707) was a gift from Roger Davis (Addgene plasmid # 52126 ; http://n2t.net/addgene:52126 ; RRID:Addgene_52126)
